Addgene plasmid #221935: FusX DdCBE DddA11 1397N
Purpose: (Empty Backbone) Backbone plasmid for FusX-based assembly of DdCBE arm with DddA11 1397N
Depositing lab: Stephen Ekker. Depositing organization: Mayo Foundation for Medical Education and Research. Publication: Unconstrained Precision Mitochondrial Genome Editing with alphaDdCBEs. Castillo SR, Simone BW, Clark KJ, Devaux P, Ekker SC. Hum Gene Ther. 2024 Sep 24. doi: 10.1089/hum.2024.073. PubMed 39212664.
Backbone
  Vector backbone: pCMV
  Backbone size (bp): 4717
  Vector type: Synthetic Biology
  Selectable markers: Blasticidin
  Tag / fusion protein: 3xFLAG (N terminal on backbone)
Growth in bacteria
  Bacterial resistance: Ampicillin, 100 μg/mL
  Growth temperature: 37°C
  Growth strain: NEB Stable
  Copy number: High Copy
Gene/Insert
  Gene/Insert name: None
  Mutation: DddA: S1330I, A1341V, N1342S, E1370K, T1380I
  Tag / fusion protein: 3xFLAG (N terminal on backbone)
Terms and licenses: Academic/Nonprofit Terms; Industry Terms: Not Available to Industry
Depositor comments: Part of the FusX TALE Base Editor (FusXTBE) platform. Includes synthetic COX8A MTS-3xFLAG-TALE NT-T*-lacZalpha (-)-TALE CTD*-DddA11 1397N-UGI-ATP5B 3'UTR (1844 bp). 5' Cloning Site: PstI (Not Destroyed), 3' Cloning Site: BamHI (Not Destroyed). Please visit https://www.biorxiv.org/content/10.1101/2024.05.13.593977v1 for bioRxiv preprint.
How to cite: FusX DdCBE DddA11 1397N was a gift from Stephen Ekker (Addgene plasmid # 221935 ; http://n2t.net/addgene:221935 ; RRID:Addgene_221935)
