[The description below was written by a language model from this plasmid's Addgene catalogue record and pLannotate feature annotations shown in this document.]
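Description:
FusX DdCBE DddA11 1397N is an empty receiver backbone from the FusX TALE Base Editor (FusXTBE) platform, built on a pCMV mammalian expression vector and used to assemble one arm of a DddA-derived cytosine base editor (DdCBE) for mitochondrial genome editing. It is maintained in E. coli through a high-copy ColE1/pUC-type origin with ampicillin resistance, and it also carries an f1 origin. For mammalian cells, an SV40 promoter/EM7 promoter cassette drives blasticidin S deaminase, followed by an SV40 polyadenylation signal. The short bleomycin-resistance fragments annotated next to this marker appear to be backbone remnants.

The payload is a synthetic cassette placed between PstI and BamHI sites and expressed from the CMV enhancer/promoter, with a T7 promoter just upstream. It encodes a COX8A mitochondrial targeting sequence, an N-terminal 3xFLAG tag and the TALE N-terminal domain. These are followed by a reverse-oriented lacZα stuffer with its own lac promoter and operator, then the TALE C-terminal domain, the DddA11 1397N split-deaminase half, a uracil glycosylase inhibitor (UGI) and an ATP5B 3'UTR. The lacZα segment is a placeholder that is replaced by a custom TALE repeat array during FusX assembly, presumably allowing blue/white screening of assembled clones. The DddA portion carries the S1330I, A1341V, N1342S, E1370K and T1380I substitutions that define the DddA11 variant. UGI blocks uracil excision so that deaminated cytosines are retained as C-to-T edits. Because the plasmid supplies only the N-terminal half of DddA split at position 1397, a completed arm would be paired with a partner arm carrying the complementary half to reconstitute deaminase activity at the target site.
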