Features (pLannotate 1.2.2; 32 found; start..end, strand, type, name):
     60..112     -  misc_feature   bom (fragment): basis of mobility region from pBR322
    267..646     +  enhancer       CMV enhancer: human cytomegalovirus immediate early enhancer
    647..850     +  promoter       CMV promoter: human cytomegalovirus (CMV) immediate early promoter
    846..879     +  LTR            5' LTR (truncated) (fragment): truncated 5' long terminal repeat (LTR) from HIV-1
    895..913     +  promoter       T7 promoter: promoter for bacteriophage T7 RNA polymerase
    942..1025    +  CDS            COX8A (fragment): COX8A_HUMAN - Also known as COX8, COX8L. Experimental evidence at protein level: Swiss-Prot protein existence level 1. Component of the cytochrome c oxidase, the last enzyme in the mitochondrial electron transport chain which drives oxidative phosphorylation. The respiratory chain contains 3 multisubunit complexes succinate dehydrogenase (complex II, CII), ubiquinol- cytochrome c oxidoreductase (cytochrome b-c1 complex, complex III, CIII) and cytochrome c oxidase (complex IV, CIV), that cooperate to transfer electrons derived from NADH and succinate to molecular oxygen, creating an electrochem
   1026..1091    +  CDS            3xFLAG: three tandem FLAG® epitope tags, followed by an enterokinase cleavage site
   1104..1505    +  CDS            avrXa10 (fragment): AVX10_XANOO - Experimental evidence at protein level: Swiss-Prot protein existence level 1. Avirulence protein. Induces the hypersensitive response (HR)in rice plants carrying the resistance gene Xa10. Activity depends on the presence of the core repeat domains; replacement with repeat domains from other proteins (AvrBs3 of X.euvesicatoria (AC P14727) or AvrXa7 of this organism) does not elicit the HR. Probably acts as a transcription factor in its host plant (rice) to induce plant resistance or disease. From Xanthomonas oryzae pv. oryzae.
   1539..1694    -  CDS            lacZα (fragment): LacZα fragment of β-galactosidase; lacZ fragment
   1702..1720    +  promoter       T7 promoter: promoter for bacteriophage T7 RNA polymerase
   1729..1752    -  misc_feature   MCS (fragment): pBluescript multiple cloning site
   1768..1786    -  promoter       T3 promoter: promoter for bacteriophage T3 RNA polymerase
   1831..1847    -  protein_bind   lac operator: The lac repressor binds to the lac operator to inhibit transcription in E. coli. This inhibition can be relieved by adding lactose or isopropyl-β-D-thiogalactopyranoside (IPTG). lac repressor encoded by lacI
   1855..1885    -  promoter       lac promoter: promoter for the E. coli lac operon
   1900..1921    -  protein_bind   CAP binding site: CAP binding activates transcription in the presence of cAMP. E. coli catabolite activator protein
   2032..2367    +  CDS            dddA (fragment): DDDA_BURC1 - Experimental evidence at protein level: Swiss-Prot protein existence level 1. Toxic component of a toxin-immunity protein module, which functions as a cellular contact-dependent growth inhibition (CDI) system. CDI modules allow bacteria to communicate with and inhibit the growth of closely related neighboring bacteria in a contact-dependent fashion. Bacteria that have this module inhibit or kill bacteria without it, giving them a growth advantage. Probably specifically inhibited by cognate immunity protein DddI (Probable). The C-terminal 163 residue fragment has double-stranded DN
   2377..2625    +  CDS            UGI: UNGI_BPPB2 - Experimental evidence at protein level: Swiss-Prot protein existence level 1. This protein binds specifically and reversibly to the host uracil-DNA glycosylase, preventing removal of uracil residues from PBS2 DNA by the host uracil-excision repair system. From Bacillus phage PBS2 (Bacteriophage PBS2).
   2783..2804    +  promoter       SV40 promoter (fragment): SV40 enhancer and early promoter
   2825..3253    +  rep_origin     f1 ori (sequence partly withheld): f1 bacteriophage origin of replication; arrow indicates direction of (+) strand synthesis
   3267..3596    +  promoter       SV40 promoter: SV40 enhancer and early promoter
   3644..3691    +  promoter       EM7 promoter: synthetic bacterial promoter&nbsp
   3710..4108    +  CDS            BSD: blasticidin S deaminase; Aspergillus terreus BSD; confers resistance to blasticidin
   4109..4136    +  CDS            BleoR (fragment): antibiotic-binding protein; Sh ble from Streptoalloteichus hindustanus; confers resistance to bleomycin, phleomycin, and Zeocin™
   4146..4271    +  CDS            ble (fragment): BLE_KLEPN - Experimental evidence at protein level: Swiss-Prot protein existence level 1. Binding protein with a strong affinity to the bleomycin family of antibiotics. Binds to CL990; an antimitotic-antibiotic compound. From Klebsiella pneumoniae.
   4266..4387    +  polyA_signal   SV40 poly(A) signal: SV40 polyadenylation signal
   4460..4476    -  protein_bind   lac operator: The lac repressor binds to the lac operator to inhibit transcription in E. coli. This inhibition can be relieved by adding lactose or isopropyl-β-D-thiogalactopyranoside (IPTG). lac repressor encoded by lacI
   4484..4514    -  promoter       lac promoter: promoter for the E. coli lac operon
   4529..4550    -  protein_bind   CAP binding site: CAP binding activates transcription in the presence of cAMP. E. coli catabolite activator protein
   4563..4655    -  CDS            lacI (fragment): lac repressor; lacI; The lac repressor binds to the lac operator to inhibit transcription in E. coli. This inhibition can be relieved by adding lactose or isopropyl-β-D-thiogalactopyranoside (IPTG).
   4838..5426    -  rep_origin     ori: high-copy-number ColE1/pMB1/pBR322/pUC origin of replication
   5597..6457    -  CDS            AmpR: β-lactamase; bla; confers resistance to ampicillin, carbenicillin, and related antibiotics
   6458..1       -  promoter       AmpR promoter (across the origin): bla
>Addgene plasmid #221935 | FusX DdCBE DddA11 1397N | addgene full sequence | sequence record 441204 | Addgene NGS Result
GCACATTTCCCCGAAAAGTGCCACCTGACGTCGACGGATCGGGAGATCTCCCGATCCCCTATGGTGCACT
CTCAGTACAATCTGCTCTGATGCCGCATAGTTAAGCCAGTATCTGCTCCCTGCTTGTGTGTTGGAGGTCG
CTGAGTAGTGCGCGAGCAAAATTTAAGCTACAACAAGGCAAGGCTTGACCGACAATTGCATGAAGAATCT
GCTTAGGGTTAGGCGTTTTGCGCTGCTTCGCGATGTACGGGCCAGATATACGCGTTGACATTGATTATTG
ACTAGTTATTAATAGTAATCAATTACGGGGTCATTAGTTCATAGCCCATATATGGAGTTCCGCGTTACAT
AACTTACGGTAAATGGCCCGCCTGGCTGACCGCCCAACGACCCCCGCCCATTGACGTCAATAATGACGTA
TGTTCCCATAGTAACGCCAATAGGGACTTTCCATTGACGTCAATGGGTGGAGTATTTACGGTAAACTGCC
CACTTGGCAGTACATCAAGTGTATCATATGCCAAGTACGCCCCCTATTGACGTCAATGACGGTAAATGGC
CCGCCTGGCATTATGCCCAGTACATGACCTTATGGGACTTTCCTACTTGGCAGTACATCTACGTATTAGT
CATCGCTATTACCATGGTGATGCGGTTTTGGCAGTACATCAATGGGCGTGGATAGCGGTTTGACTCACGG
GGATTTCCAAGTCTCCACCCCATTGACGTCAATGGGAGTTTGTTTTGGCACCAAAATCAACGGGACTTTC
CAAAATGTCGTAACAACTCCGCCCCATTGACGCAAATGGGCGGTAGGCGTGTACGGTGGGAGGTCTATAT
AAGCAGAGCTCTCTGGCTAACTAGAGAACCCACTGCTTACTGGCTTATCGAAATTAATACGACTCACTAT
AGGGAGACCCAAGCTGGCTAGCACCATGGCCTCCGTTCTGACCCCGCTGCTGCTGCGTGGCCTGACCGGC
TCCGCTCGTCGTCTGCCAGTTCCGCGTGCGAAAATCCATTCCCTGGACTACAAAGACCATGACGGTGATT
ATAAAGATCATGACATCGATTACAAGGATGACGATGACAAGATGGACATCGCGGATCTGCGTACCCTGGG
TTACAGCCAGCAGCAGCAGGAGAAGATCAAGCCGAAGGTGCGCAGCACCGTGGCTCAGCACCACGAAGCC
CTGGTGGGCCACGGTTTCACCCACGCTCACATCGTGGCCCTGAGCCAGCACCCAGCCGCGCTGGGCACCG
TGGCCGTGAAATATCAGGACATGATTGCTGCCCTGCCAGAGGCCACCCATGAAGCTATTGTGGGCGTGGG
CAAGCAGTGGAGCGGTGCTCGTGCGCTGGAGGCGCTGCTGACCGTGGCTGGTGAACTGCGTGGTCCGCCG
CTGCAGCTGGATACCGGCCAGCTGCTGAAAATCGCGAAACGTGGCGGTGTGACCGCTGTGGAAGCTGTGC
ATGCCTGGCGTAATGCTCTGACCGGTGCCCCCCTGGAGACGGGCGCCTTAGCTACAGGGCGCGTCCCATT
CGCCATTCAGGCTGCGCAACTGTTGGGAAGGGCGATCGGTGCGGGCCTCTTCGCTATTACGCCAGCTGGC
GAAAGGGGGATGTGCTGCAAGGCGATTAAGTTGGGTAACGCCAGGGTTTTCCCAGTCACGACGTTGTAAA
ACGACGGCCAGTGAGCGCGCGTAATACGACTCACTATAGGGCGAATTGGGTACCGGGCCCCCCCTCGAGG
TCCTCCAGCTTTTGTTCCCTTTAGTGAGGGTTAATTGCGCGCTTGGCGTAATCATGGTCATAGCTGTTTC
CTGTGTGAAATTGTTATCCGCTCACAATTCCACACAACATACGAGCCGGAAGCATAAAGTGTAAAGCCTG
GGGTGCCTAATGAGTGAGCTAACTCACATTAATTGCGTTGCGCTCACTGCCCGCTTTCCACCGGTCGTCT
CCAACGATCACCTGGTGGCCCTGGCCTGCCTGGGCGGTCGTCCGGCCCTGGATGCGGTGAAGAAAGGCCT
GGGTGGATCCGGCAGCTACGCCCTGGGTCCGTATCAGATTAGCGCCCCGCAGCTGCCAGCTTACAATGGT
CAGACCGTGGGTACCTTCTACTATGTGAACGACGCGGGCGGTCTGGAGAGCAAGGTGTTTATCAGCGGCG
GTCCAACCCCGTACCCAAACTATGTCAGTGCCGGTCATGTGGAGGGTCAGAGCGCCCTGTTCATGCGTGA
TAACGGCATCAGCGAGGGTCTGGTGTTCCACAACAACCCGAAAGGCACCTGCGGTTTTTGCGTGAACATG
ATCGAGACCCTGCTGCCGGAAAACGCGAAAATGACCGTGGTGCCGCCGGAAGGTTCTGGCGGCTCAACTA
ATCTGAGCGACATCATTGAGAAGGAGACTGGGAAACAGCTGGTCATTCAGGAGTCCATCCTGATGCTGCC
TGAGGAGGTGGAGGAAGTGATCGGCAACAAGCCAGAGTCTGACATCCTGGTGCACACCGCCTACGACGAG
TCCACAGATGAGAATGTGATGCTGCTGACCTCTGACGCCCCCGAGTATAAGCCTTGGGCCCTGGTCATCC
AGGATTCTAACGGCGAGAATAAGATCAAGATGCTGTGATAAGGGGTCTTTGTCCTCTGTACTGTCTCTCT
CCTTGCCCCTAACCCAAAAAGCTTCATTTTTCTGTGTAGGCTGCACAAGAGCCTTGATTGAAGATATATT
CTTTCTGAACAGTATTTAAGGTTTCCAATAAAATGTACACCCCTCAGAACTTCTGAGGCGGAAAGAACCA
GCTGGGGCTCTAGGGGGTATCCCC
[124 nt withheld, positions 2825-2948]
C
[91 nt withheld, positions 2950-3040]
A
[49 nt withheld, positions 3042-3090]
CCTTTGACGTTGGAGTCCACGTTCTTT
[37 nt withheld, positions 3118-3154]
ACCCTATCTCGGTCTATTCTTTTGATTTATAAGGGATTTTGCCGATTTCGGCCTATTGGTTAAAAAATGA
GCTGATTTAACAAAAATTTAACGCGAATTAATTCTGTGGAATGTGTGTCAGTTAGGGTGTGGAAAGTCCC
CAGGCTCCCCAGCAGGCAGAAGTATGCAAAGCATGCATCTCAATTAGTCAGCAACCAGGTGTGGAAAGTC
CCCAGGCTCCCCAGCAGGCAGAAGTATGCAAAGCATGCATCTCAATTAGTCAGCAACCATAGTCCCGCCC
CTAACTCCGCCCATCCCGCCCCTAACTCCGCCCAGTTCCGCCCATTCTCCGCCCCATGGCTGACTAATTT
TTTTTATTTATGCAGAGGCCGAGGCCGCCTCTGCCTCTGAGCTATTCCAGAAGTAGTGAGGAGGCTTTTT
TGGAGGCCTAGGCTTTTGCAAAAAGCTCCCGGGAGCTTGTATATCCATTTTCGGATCTGATCAGCACGTG
TTGACAATTAATCATCGGCATAGTATATCGGCATAGTATAATACGACAAGGTGAGGAACTAAACCATGGC
CAAGCCTTTGTCTCAAGAAGAATCCACCCTCATTGAAAGAGCAACGGCTACAATCAACAGCATCCCCATC
TCTGAAGACTACAGCGTCGCCAGCGCAGCTCTCTCTAGCGACGGCCGCATCTTCACTGGTGTCAATGTAT
ATCATTTTACTGGGGGACCTTGTGCAGAACTCGTGGTGCTGGGCACTGCTGCTGCTGCGGCAGCTGGCAA
CCTGACTTGTATCGTCGCGATCGGAAATGAGAACAGGGGCATCTTGAGCCCCTGCGGACGGTGCCGACAG
GTGCTTCTCGATCTGCATCCTGGGATCAAAGCCATAGTGAAGGACAGTGATGGACAGCCGACGGCAGTTG
GGATTCGTGAATTGCTGCCCTCTGGTTATGTGTGGGAGGGCTAAGCACTTCGTGGCCGAGGAGCAGGACT
GACACGTGCTACGAGATTTCGATTCCACCGCCGCCTTCTATGAAAGGTTGGGCTTCGGAATCGTTTTCCG
GGACGCCGGCTGGATGATCCTCCAGCGCGGGGATCTCATGCTGGAGTTCTTCGCCCACCCCAACTTGTTT
ATTGCAGCTTATAATGGTTACAAATAAAGCAATAGCATCACAAATTTCACAAATAAAGCATTTTTTTCAC
TGCATTCTAGTTGTGGTTTGTCCAAACTCATCAATGTATCTTATCATGTCTGTATACCGTCGACCTCTAG
CTAGAGCTTGGCGTAATCATGGTCATAGCTGTTTCCTGTGTGAAATTGTTATCCGCTCACAATTCCACAC
AACATACGAGCCGGAAGCATAAAGTGTAAAGCCTGGGGTGCCTAATGAGTGAGCTAACTCACATTAATTG
CGTTGCGCTCACTGCCCGCTTTCCAGTCGGGAAACCTGTCGTGCCAGCTGCATTAATGAATCGGCCAACG
CGCGGGGAGAGGCGGTTTGCGTATTGGGCGCTCTTCCGCTTCCTCGCTCACTGACTCGCTGCGCTCGGTC
GTTCGGCTGCGGCGAGCGGTATCAGCTCACTCAAAGGCGGTAATACGGTTATCCACAGAATCAGGGGATA
ACGCAGGAAAGAACATGTGAGCAAAAGGCCAGCAAAAGGCCAGGAACCGTAAAAAGGCCGCGTTGCTGGC
GTTTTTCCATAGGCTCCGCCCCCCTGACGAGCATCACAAAAATCGACGCTCAAGTCAGAGGTGGCGAAAC
CCGACAGGACTATAAAGATACCAGGCGTTTCCCCCTGGAAGCTCCCTCGTGCGCTCTCCTGTTCCGACCC
TGCCGCTTACCGGATACCTGTCCGCCTTTCTCCCTTCGGGAAGCGTGGCGCTTTCTCATAGCTCACGCTG
TAGGTATCTCAGTTCGGTGTAGGTCGTTCGCTCCAAGCTGGGCTGTGTGCACGAACCCCCCGTTCAGCCC
GACCGCTGCGCCTTATCCGGTAACTATCGTCTTGAGTCCAACCCGGTAAGACACGACTTATCGCCACTGG
CAGCAGCCACTGGTAACAGGATTAGCAGAGCGAGGTATGTAGGCGGTGCTACAGAGTTCTTGAAGTGGTG
GCCTAACTACGGCTACACTAGAAGAACAGTATTTGGTATCTGCGCTCTGCTGAAGCCAGTTACCTTCGGA
AAAAGAGTTGGTAGCTCTTGATCCGGCAAACAAACCACCGCTGGTAGCGGTGGTTTTTTTGTTTGCAAGC
AGCAGATTACGCGCAGAAAAAAAGGATCTCAAGAAGATCCTTTGATCTTTTCTACGGGGTCTGACGCTCA
GTGGAACGAAAACTCACGTTAAGGGATTTTGGTCATGAGATTATCAAAAAGGATCTTCACCTAGATCCTT
TTAAATTAAAAATGAAGTTTTAAATCAATCTAAAGTATATATGAGTAAACTTGGTCTGACAGTTACCAAT
GCTTAATCAGTGAGGCACCTATCTCAGCGATCTGTCTATTTCGTTCATCCATAGTTGCCTGACTCCCCGT
CGTGTAGATAACTACGATACGGGAGGGCTTACCATCTGGCCCCAGTGCTGCAATGATACCGCGAGACCCA
CGCTCACCGGCTCCAGATTTATCAGCAATAAACCAGCCAGCCGGAAGGGCCGAGCGCAGAAGTGGTCCTG
CAACTTTATCCGCCTCCATCCAGTCTATTAATTGTTGCCGGGAAGCTAGAGTAAGTAGTTCGCCAGTTAA
TAGTTTGCGCAACGTTGTTGCCATTGCTACAGGCATCGTGGTGTCACGCTCGTCGTTTGGTATGGCTTCA
TTCAGCTCCGGTTCCCAACGATCAAGGCGAGTTACATGATCCCCCATGTTGTGCAAAAAAGCGGTTAGCT
CCTTCGGTCCTCCGATCGTTGTCAGAAGTAAGTTGGCCGCAGTGTTATCACTCATGGTTATGGCAGCACT
GCATAATTCTCTTACTGTCATGCCATCCGTAAGATGCTTTTCTGTGACTGGTGAGTACTCAACCAAGTCA
TTCTGAGAATAGTGTATGCGGCGACCGAGTTGCTCTTGCCCGGCGTCAATACGGGATAATACCGCGCCAC
ATAGCAGAACTTTAAAAGTGCTCATCATTGGAAAACGTTCTTCGGGGCGAAAACTCTCAAGGATCTTACC
GCTGTTGAGATCCAGTTCGATGTAACCCACTCGTGCACCCAACTGATCTTCAGCATCTTTTACTTTCACC
AGCGTTTCTGGGTGAGCAAAAACAGGAAGGCAAAATGCCGCAAAAAAGGGAATAAGGGCGACACGGAAAT
GTTGAATACTCATACTCTTCCTTTTTCAATATTATTGAAGCATTTATCAGGGTTATTGTCTCATGAGCGG
ATACATATTTGAATGTATTTAGAAAAATAAACAAATAGGGGTTCCGC
