>Addgene plasmid #221935 | FusX DdCBE DddA11 1397N | depositor partial sequence | sequence record 434577 | Partial
ATGGCCTCCGTTCTGACCCCGCTGCTGCTGCGTGGCCTGACCGGCTCCGCTCGTCGTCTGCCAGTTCCGC
GTGCGAAAATCCATTCCCTGGACTACAAAGACCATGACGGTGATTATAAAGATCATGACATCGATTACAA
GGATGACGATGACAAGATGGACATCGCGGATCTGCGTACCCTGGGTTACAGCCAGCAGCAGCAGGAGAAG
ATCAAGCCGAAGGTGCGCAGCACCGTGGCTCAGCACCACGAAGCCCTGGTGGGCCACGGTTTCACCCACG
CTCACATCGTGGCCCTGAGCCAGCACCCAGCCGCGCTGGGCACCGTGGCCGTGAAATATCAGGACATGAT
TGCTGCCCTGCCAGAGGCCACCCATGAAGCTATTGTGGGCGTGGGCAAGCAGTGGAGCGGTGCTCGTGCG
CTGGAGGCGCTGCTGACCGTGGCTGGTGAACTGCGTGGTCCGCCGCTGCAGCTGGATACCGGCCAGCTGC
TGAAAATCGCGAAACGTGGCGGTGTGACCGCTGTGGAAGCTGTGCATGCCTGGCGTAATGCTCTGACCGG
TGCCCCCCTGGAGACGGGCGCCTTAGCTACAGGGCGCGTCCCATTCGCCATTCAGGCTGCGCAACTGTTG
GGAAGGGCGATCGGTGCGGGCCTCTTCGCTATTACGCCAGCTGGCGAAAGGGGGATGTGCTGCAAGGCGA
TTAAGTTGGGTAACGCCAGGGTTTTCCCAGTCACGACGTTGTAAAACGACGGCCAGTGAGCGCGCGTAAT
ACGACTCACTATAGGGCGAATTGGGTACCGGGCCCCCCCTCGAGGTCCTCCAGCTTTTGTTCCCTTTAGT
GAGGGTTAATTGCGCGCTTGGCGTAATCATGGTCATAGCTGTTTCCTGTGTGAAATTGTTATCCGCTCAC
AATTCCACACAACATACGAGCCGGAAGCATAAAGTGTAAAGCCTGGGGTGCCTAATGAGTGAGCTAACTC
ACATTAATTGCGTTGCGCTCACTGCCCGCTTTCCACCGGTCGTCTCCAACGATCACCTGGTGGCCCTGGC
CTGCCTGGGCGGTCGTCCGGCCCTGGATGCGGTGAAGAAAGGCCTGGGTGGATCCGGCAGCTACGCCCTG
GGTCCGTATCAGATTAGCGCCCCGCAGCTGCCAGCTTACAATGGTCAGACCGTGGGTACCTTCTACTATG
TGAACGACGCGGGCGGTCTGGAGAGCAAGGTGTTTATCAGCGGCGGTCCAACCCCGTACCCAAACTATGT
CAGTGCCGGTCATGTGGAGGGTCAGAGCGCCCTGTTCATGCGTGATAACGGCATCAGCGAGGGTCTGGTG
TTCCACAACAACCCGAAAGGCACCTGCGGTTTTTGCGTGAACATGATCGAGACCCTGCTGCCGGAAAACG
CGAAAATGACCGTGGTGCCGCCGGAAGGTTCTGGCGGCTCAACTAATCTGAGCGACATCATTGAGAAGGA
GACTGGGAAACAGCTGGTCATTCAGGAGTCCATCCTGATGCTGCCTGAGGAGGTGGAGGAAGTGATCGGC
AACAAGCCAGAGTCTGACATCCTGGTGCACACCGCCTACGACGAGTCCACAGATGAGAATGTGATGCTGC
TGACCTCTGACGCCCCCGAGTATAAGCCTTGGGCCCTGGTCATCCAGGATTCTAACGGCGAGAATAAGAT
CAAGATGCTGTGATAAGGGGTCTTTGTCCTCTGTACTGTCTCTCTCCTTGCCCCTAACCCAAAAAGCTTC
ATTTTTCTGTGTAGGCTGCACAAGAGCCTTGATTGAAGATATATTCTTTCTGAACAGTATTTAAGGTTTC
CAATAAAATGTACACCCCTCAGAA
